>Addgene plasmid #116244 | pHAGE-EGFR-E746_A750delELREA | depositor partial sequence | sequence record 219117 | insert
ATGCGACCCTCCGGGACGGCCGGGGCAGCGCTCCTGGCGCTGCTGGCTGCGCTCTGCCCGGCGAGTCGGG
CTCTGGAGGAAAAGAAAGTTTGCCAAGGCACGAGTAACAAGCTCACGCAGTTGGGCACTTTTGAAGATCA
TTTTCTCAGCCTCCAGAGGATGTTCAATAACTGTGAGGTGGTCCTTGGGAATTTGGAAATTACCTATGTG
CAGAGGAATTATGATCTTTCCTTCTTAAAGACCATCCAGGAGGTGGCTGGTTATGTCCTCATTGCCCTCA
ACACAGTGGAGCGAATTCCTTTGGAAAACCTGCAGATCATCAGAGGAAATATGTACTACGAAAATTCCTA
TGCCTTAGCAGTCTTATCTAACTATGATGCAAATAAAACCGGACTGAAGGAGCTGCCCATGAGAAATTTA
CAGGAAATCCTGCATGGCGCCGTGCGGTTCAGCAACAACCCTGCCCTGTGCAACGTGGAGAGCATCCAGT
GGCGGGACATAGTCAGCAGTGACTTTCTCAGCAACATGTCGATGGACTTCCAGAACCACCTGGGCAGCTG
CCAAAAGTGTGATCCAAGCTGTCCCAATGGGAGCTGCTGGGGTGCAGGAGAGGAGAACTGCCAGAAACTG
ACCAAAATCATCTGTGCCCAGCAGTGCTCCGGGCGCTGCCGTGGCAAGTCCCCCAGTGACTGCTGCCACA
ACCAGTGTGCTGCAGGCTGCACAGGCCCCCGGGAGAGCGACTGCCTGGTCTGCCGCAAATTCCGAGACGA
AGCCACGTGCAAGGACACCTGCCCCCCACTCATGCTCTACAACCCCACCACGTACCAGATGGATGTGAAC
CCCGAGGGCAAATACAGCTTTGGTGCCACCTGCGTGAAGAAGTGTCCCCGTAATTATGTGGTGACAGATC
ACGGCTCGTGCGTCCGAGCCTGTGGGGCCGACAGCTATGAGATGGAGGAAGACGGCGTCCGCAAGTGTAA
GAAGTGCGAAGGGCCTTGCCGCAAAGTGTGTAACGGAATAGGTATTGGTGAATTTAAAGACTCACTCTCC
ATAAATGCTACGAATATTAAACACTTCAAAAACTGCACCTCCATCAGTGGCGATCTCCACATCCTGCCGG
TGGCATTTAGGGGTGACTCCTTCACACATACTCCTCCTCTGGATCCACAGGAACTGGATATTCTGAAAAC
CGTAAAGGAAATCACAGGGTTTTTGCTGATTCAGGCTTGGCCTGAAAACAGGACGGACCTCCATGCCTTT
GAGAACCTAGAAATCATACGCGGCAGGACCAAGCAACATGGTCAGTTTTCTCTTGCAGTCGTCAGCCTGA
ACATAACATCCTTGGGATTACGCTCCCTCAAGGAGATAAGTGATGGAGATGTGATAATTTCAGGAAACAA
AAATTTGTGCTATGCAAATACAATAAACTGGAAAAAACTGTTTGGGACCTCCGGTCAGAAAACCAAAATT
ATAAGCAACAGAGGTGAAAACAGCTGCAAGGCCACAGGCCAGGTCTGCCATGCCTTGTGCTCCCCCGAGG
GCTGCTGGGGCCCGGAGCCCAGGGACTGCGTCTCTTGCCGGAATGTCAGCCGAGGCAGGGAATGCGTGGA
CAAGTGCAACCTTCTGGAGGGTGAGCCAAGGGAGTTTGTGGAGAACTCTGAGTGCATACAGTGCCACCCA
GAGTGCCTGCCTCAGGCCATGAACATCACCTGCACAGGACGGGGACCAGACAACTGTATCCAGTGTGCCC
ACTACATTGACGGCCCCCACTGCGTCAAGACCTGCCCGGCAGGAGTCATGGGAGAAAACAACACCCTGGT
CTGGAAGTACGCAGACGCCGGCCATGTGTGCCACCTGTGCCATCCAAACTGCACCTACGGATGCACTGGG
CCAGGTCTTGAAGGCTGTCCAACGAATGGGCCTAAGATCCCGTCCATCGCCACTGGGATGGTGGGGGCCC
TCCTCTTGCTGCTGGTGGTGGCCCTGGGGATCGGCCTCTTCATGCGAAGGCGCCACATCGTTCGGAAGCG
CACGCTGCGGAGGCTGCTGCAGGAGAGGGAGCTTGTGGAGCCTCTTACACCCAGTGGAGAAGCTCCCAAC
CAAGCTCTCTTGAGGATCTTGAAGGAAACTGAATTCAAAAAGATCAAAGTGCTGGGCTCCGGTGCGTTCG
GCACGGTGTATAAGGGACTCTGGATCCCAGAAGGTGAGAAAGTTAAAATTCCCGTCGCTATCAAAACATC
TCCGAAAGCCAACAAGGAAATCCTCGATGAAGCCTACGTGATGGCCAGCGTGGACAACCCCCACGTGTGC
CGCCTGCTGGGCATCTGCCTCACCTCCACCGTGCAGCTCATCACGCAGCTCATGCCCTTCGGCTGCCTCC
TGGACTATGTCCGGGAACACAAAGACAATATTGGCTCCCAGTACCTGCTCAACTGGTGTGTGCAGATCGC
AAAGGGCATGAACTACTTGGAGGACCGTCGCTTGGTGCACCGCGACCTGGCAGCCAGGAACGTACTGGTG
AAAACACCGCAGCATGTCAAGATCACAGATTTTGGGCTGGCCAAACTGCTGGGTGCGGAAGAGAAAGAAT
ACCATGCAGAAGGAGGCAAAGTGCCTATCAAGTGGATGGCATTGGAATCAATTTTACACAGAATCTATAC
CCACCAGAGTGATGTCTGGAGCTACGGGGTGACCGTTTGGGAGTTGATGACCTTTGGATCCAAGCCATAT
GACGGAATCCCTGCCAGCGAGATCTCCTCCATCCTGGAGAAAGGAGAACGCCTCCCTCAGCCACCCATAT
GTACCATCGATGTCTACATGATCATGGTCAAGTGCTGGATGATAGACGCAGATAGTCGCCCAAAGTTCCG
TGAGTTGATCATCGAATTCTCCAAAATGGCCCGAGACCCCCAGCGCTACCTTGTCATTCAGGGGGATGAA
AGAATGCATTTGCCAAGTCCTACAGACTCCAACTTCTACCGTGCCCTGATGGATGAAGAAGACATGGACG
ACGTGGTGGATGCCGACGAGTACCTCATCCCACAGCAGGGCTTCTTCAGCAGCCCCTCCACGTCACGGAC
TCCCCTCCTGAGCTCTCTGAGTGCAACCAGCAACAATTCCACCGTGGCTTGCATTGATAGAAATGGGCTG
CAAAGCTGTCCCATCAAGGAAGACAGCTTCTTGCAGCGATACAGCTCAGACCCCACAGGCGCCTTGACTG
AGGACAGCATAGACGACACCTTCCTCCCAGTGCCTGAATACATAAACCAGTCCGTTCCCAAAAGGCCCGC
TGGCTCTGTGCAGAATCCTGTCTATCACAATCAGCCTCTGAACCCCGCGCCCAGCAGAGACCCACACTAC
CAGGACCCCCACAGCACTGCAGTGGGCAACCCCGAGTATCTCAACACTGTCCAGCCCACCTGTGTCAACA
GCACATTCGACAGCCCTGCCCACTGGGCCCAGAAAGGCAGCCACCAAATTAGCCTGGACAACCCTGACTA
CCAGCAGGACTTCTTTCCCAAGGAAGCCAAGCCAAATGGCATCTTTAAGGGCTCCACAGCTGAAAATGCA
GAATACCTAAGGGTCGCGCCACAAAGCAGTGAATTTATTGGAGCATGA
