[The description below was written by a language model from this plasmid's Addgene catalogue record.]
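Description:
pHAGE-EGFR-E746_A750delELREA is a lentiviral expression plasmid built on the pHAGE backbone and carrying the human epidermal growth factor receptor gene (EGFR, also known as ERBB1 or HER1) with an in-frame deletion of five residues, glutamate 746 through alanine 750 (the ELREA motif). This change corresponds to the classic exon 19 deletion in the EGFR kinase domain, a well-known activating alteration in cancer. The insert was introduced by Gateway recombination, so the open reading frame is expected to be flanked by the att recombination scars typical of that method. In bacteria the plasmid is maintained at high copy number under ampicillin selection. It is propagated in a recombination-deficient strain, as is commonly done for lentiviral vectors, whose repeated long terminal repeats can otherwise be unstable.

As a lentiviral transfer vector, it is meant to be packaged into viral particles with helper functions supplied in trans. The particles are then used to transduce mammalian cells for stable, integrated expression of the mutant receptor. The record includes no feature table, so it does not state which promoter drives EGFR, whether there is a mammalian selection marker or reporter, or whether the protein carries an epitope tag. These details cannot be assumed from the backbone name alone.

The construct belongs to a collection made for systematic functional annotation of somatic cancer mutations. Its stated purpose is lentiviral expression of this EGFR variant, which fits studies comparing the signalling, growth or drug-response effects of individual mutant alleles with those of the wild-type gene.
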