Addgene plasmid #116244: pHAGE-EGFR-E746_A750delELREA
Purpose: Lentiviral expression of EGFR E746_A750delELREA
Depositing lab: Gordon Mills & Kenneth Scott. Publication: Systematic Functional Annotation of Somatic Mutations in Cancer. Ng PK, Li J, Jeong KJ, Shao S, Chen H, Tsang YH, Sengupta S, Wang Z, Bhavana VH, Tran R, Soewito S, Minussi DC, Moreno D, Kong K, Dogruluk T, Lu H, Gao J, Tokheim C, Zhou DC, Johnson AM, Zeng J, Ip CKM, Ju Z, Wester M, Yu S, Li Y, Vellano CP, Schultz N, Karchin R, Ding L, Lu Y, Cheung LWT, Chen K, Shaw KR, Meric-Bernstam F, Scott KL, Yi S, Sahni N, Liang H, Mills GB. Cancer Cell. 2018 Mar 12;33(3):450-462.e10. doi: 10.1016/j.ccell.2018.01.021. PubMed 29533785.
Backbone
  Vector backbone: pHAGE
  Vector type: Lentiviral
Growth in bacteria
  Bacterial resistance: Ampicillin, 100 μg/mL
  Growth temperature: 37°C
  Growth strain: Stbl3
  Copy number: High Copy
Gene/Insert
  Gene/Insert name: EGFR
  Species: H. sapiens (human)
  Mutation: E746_A750delELREA
  Entrez Gene: EGFR (a.k.a. ERBB, ERBB1, ERRP, HER1, NISBD2, PIG61, mENA)
  Cloning method: Gateway Cloning
Terms and licenses: Academic/Nonprofit Terms; Industry Terms: Not Available to Industry
How to cite: pHAGE-EGFR-E746_A750delELREA was a gift from Gordon Mills & Kenneth Scott (Addgene plasmid # 116244)
